Addgene plasmid #224107: P415 yemiRFP670
Purpose: Expressing yemiRFP670 in yeast
Depositing lab: Bas Teusink. Depositing organization: Vrije Universiteit Amsterdam.
Backbone
  Vector backbone: P415
  Vector type: Yeast Expression
  Selectable markers: LEU2
Growth in bacteria
  Bacterial resistance: Ampicillin, 100 μg/mL
  Growth temperature: 37°C
  Growth strain: DH5alpha
  Copy number: High Copy
Gene/Insert
  Gene/Insert name: yemiRFP670
  Species: Synthetic
  Cloning method: Restriction Enzyme; 5′ cloning site Unknown (unknown if destroyed)
Terms and licenses: Academic/Nonprofit Terms; Industry Terms: Not Available to Industry
How to cite: P415 yemiRFP670 was a gift from Bas Teusink (Addgene plasmid # 224107 ; http://n2t.net/addgene:224107 ; RRID:Addgene_224107)
