[The description below was written by a language model from this plasmid's Addgene catalogue record and pLannotate feature annotations shown in this document.]
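Description:
P415 yemiRFP670 is a 7,525 bp yeast expression shuttle plasmid built on the P415 backbone and designed to produce the near-infrared fluorescent protein yemiRFP670 in Saccharomyces cerevisiae. In E. coli it replicates from a high-copy ColE1/pUC-type origin and is selected through the β-lactamase (AmpR) gene, which confers ampicillin resistance. In yeast it carries a CEN6 centromere fused to an autonomously replicating sequence (CEN/ARS), an arrangement that normally gives stable, low-copy maintenance and even segregation between cells. Selection there relies on the LEU2 auxotrophic marker, expressed from its own promoter, which complements leucine auxotrophy in leu2 strains. An f1 origin is also present. So are remnants of the cloning vector lineage: lac promoter/operator elements, a lacZα fragment, flanking T3 and T7 promoters, and short fragments of lacI, rop, bom and neighbouring yeast genes.

The expression cassette consists of the constitutive S. cerevisiae TEF1 promoter, the fluorescent protein coding sequence, and the CYC1 transcription terminator. The insert is listed as synthetic and is annotated as emiRFP670, a constitutively fluorescent near-infrared protein derived from a Rhodopseudomonas palustris protein that has low acid sensitivity and needs biliverdin as a cofactor to fluoresce. The "ye" prefix may indicate a yeast-adapted version, but the record does not say so, and the cloning sites used are not recorded. No fusion tags or targeting signals are annotated, so the protein appears to be expressed on its own. The stated purpose is simply expression of yemiRFP670 in yeast, which would suit use as a far-red/near-infrared reporter or for characterising the protein in that host.
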