Features (pLannotate 1.2.2; 22 found; start..end, strand, type, name):
     52..73      +  protein_bind   CAP binding site: CAP binding activates transcription in the presence of cAMP. E. coli catabolite activator protein
     88..118     +  promoter       lac promoter: promoter for the E. coli lac operon
    126..142     +  protein_bind   lac operator: The lac repressor binds to the lac operator to inhibit transcription in E. coli. This inhibition can be relieved by adding lactose or isopropyl-β-D-thiogalactopyranoside (IPTG). lac repressor encoded by lacI
    187..205     +  promoter       T3 promoter: promoter for bacteriophage T3 RNA polymerase
    223..621     +  promoter       TEF1 promoter: S. cerevisiae TEF1; promoter for EF-1α
    644..1573    +  CDS            emiRFP670: emiRFP670 is a basic (constitutively fluorescent) near ir fluorescent protein published in 2020, derived from Rhodopseudomonas palustris. It has low acid sensitivity. It requires the cofactor biliverdin for fluorescence.
   1583..1830    +  terminator     CYC1 terminator: S. cerevisiae CYC1; transcription terminator for CYC1
   1849..1867    -  promoter       T7 promoter: promoter for bacteriophage T7 RNA polymerase
   1875..2030    +  CDS            lacZα (fragment): LacZα fragment of β-galactosidase; lacZ fragment
   2034..2462    +  rep_origin     f1 ori (sequence partly withheld): f1 bacteriophage origin of replication; arrow indicates direction of (+) strand synthesis
   2490..2542    -  misc_feature   bom (fragment): basis of mobility region from pBR322
   2573..2650    +  CDS            YO192_YEAST (fragment): Experimental evidence at protein level: Swiss-Prot protein existence level 1. From Saccharomyces cerevisiae (strain ATCC 204508 / S288c) (Baker's yeast).
   2790..3197    +  promoter       LEU2 promoter: S. cerevisiae LEU2
   3198..4292    +  CDS            LEU2: 3-isopropylmalate dehydrogenase, required for leucine biosynthesis; S. cerevisiae LEU2; yeast auxotrophic marker
   4654..4770    -  CDS            NFS1 (fragment): NFS1_YEAST - Also known as SPL1 From Saccharomyces cerevisiae (strain ATCC 204508 / S288c) (Baker's yeast).
   4769..4819    -  misc_feature   bom (fragment): basis of mobility region from pBR322
   4921..4956    -  CDS            rop (fragment): Rop protein, which maintains plasmids at low copy number; rop
   5025..5528    -  misc_feature   CEN/ARS: S. cerevisiae CEN6 centromere fused to an autonomously replicating sequence
   5565..5669    +  promoter       AmpR promoter: bla
   5670..6530    +  CDS            AmpR: β-lactamase; bla; confers resistance to ampicillin, carbenicillin, and related antibiotics
   6701..7289    +  rep_origin     ori: high-copy-number ColE1/pMB1/pBR322/pUC origin of replication
   7472..39      +  CDS            lacI (fragment) (across the origin): lac repressor; lacI; The lac repressor binds to the lac operator to inhibit transcription in E. coli. This inhibition can be relieved by adding lactose or isopropyl-β-D-thiogalactopyranoside (IPTG).
>Addgene plasmid #224107 | P415 yemiRFP670 | addgene full sequence | sequence record 453900 | Addgene NGS Result
CTGGCACGACAGGTTTCCCGACTGGAAAGCGGGCAGTGAGCGCAACGCAATTAATGTGAGTTAGCTCACT
CATTAGGCACCCCAGGCTTTACACTTTATGCTTCCGGCTCGTATGTTGTGTGGAATTGTGAGCGGATAAC
AATTTCACACAGGAAACAGCTATGACCATGATTACGCCAAGCGCGCAATTAACCCTCACTAAAGGGAACA
AAAGCTGGAGCTCATAGCTTCAAAATGTTTCTACTCCTTTTTTACTCTTCCAGATTTTCTCGGACTCCGC
GCATCGCCGTACCACTTCAAAACACCCAAGCACAGCATACTAAATTTCCCCTCTTTCTTCCTCTAGGGTG
TCGTTAATTACCCGTACTAAAGGTTTGGAAAAGAAAAAAGAGACCGCCTCGTTTCTTTTTCTTCGTCGAA
AAAGGCAATAAAAATTTTTATCACGTTTCTTTTTCTTGAAAATTTTTTTTTTGATTTTTTTCTCTTTCGA
TGACCTCCCATTGATATTTAAGTTAATAAACGGTCTTCAATTTCTCAAGTTTCAGTTTCATTTTTCTTGT
TCTATTACAACTTTTTTTACTTCTTGCTCATTAGAAAGAAAGCATAGCAATCTAATCTAAGTTTTCTAGA
ACCATGGTCTAGAATGGCTGAAGGTTCTGTTGCTAGACAACCAGATTTGTTGACTTGTGAACATGAAGAA
ATTCATTTGGCTGGTTCTATTCAACCACATGGTGCTTTGTTGGTCGTTTCTGAACATGACCATAGAGTTA
TTCAAGCCTCTGCTAATGCCGCTGAATTCTTAAACTTGGGTTCTGTTTTAGGTGTTCCATTAGCTGAAAT
TGATGGTGATTTGTTAATTAAGATTTTACCACATTTAGATCCAACCGCTGAAGGTATGCCAGTTGCTGTT
AGATGTAGAATCGGTAATCCTTCCACTGAATACTGTGGTTTGATGCATAGACCACCAGAAGGTGGTTTGA
TTATTGAATTGGAAAGAGCTGGTCCATCTATTGATTTATCCGGTACTTTGGCTCCAGCTTTGGAAAGAAT
TAGAACTGCTGGTTCTTTAAGAGCTTTGTGTGATGACACTGTTTTGTTATTCCAACAATGTACTGGTTAT
GATAGAGTTATGGTTTACAGATTCGATGAACAAGGTCATGGTTTAGTTTTCTCTGAATGTCATGTCCCTG
GTTTGGAATCTTACTTCGGTAATAGATACCCATCCTCTACTGTTCCACAAATGGCTAGACAATTATACGT
TAGACAAAGAGTTAGAGTTTTGGTCGATGTTACTTACCAACCAGTTCCATTGGAACCAAGATTATCCCCA
TTGACTGGTAGAGATTTAGATATGTCTGGTTGTTTCTTAAGATCTATGTCTCCTTGTCATTTGCAATTCT
TGAAGGATATGGGTGTTAGAGCTACTTTGGCCGTTTCTTTAGTTGTTGGTGGTAAGTTGTGGGGTTTGGT
TGTTTGTCACCATTACTTGCCAAGATTCATTAGATTCGAATTAAGAGCTATCTGTAAGAGATTGGCTGAA
AGAATTGCTACTAGAATTACCGCTTTAGAATCTTAACTCGAGTCATGTAATTAGTTATGTCACGCTTACA
TTCACGCCCTCCCCCCACATCCGCTCTAACCGAAAAGGAAGGAGTTAGACAACCTGAAGTCTAGGTCCCT
ATTTATTTTTTTATAGTTATGTTAGTATTAAGAACGTTATTTATATTTCAAATTTTTCTTTTTTTTCTGT
ACAGACGCGTGTACGCATGTAACATTATACTGAAAACCTTGCTTGAGAAGGTTTTGGGACGCTCGAAGGC
TTTAATTTGCGGCCGGTACCCAATTCGCCCTATAGTGAGTCGTATTACGCGCGCTCACTGGCCGTCGTTT
TACAACGTCGTGACTGGGAAAACCCTGGCGTTACCCAACTTAATCGCCTTGCAGCACATCCCCCTTTCGC
CAGCTGGCGTAATAGCGAAGAGGCCCGCACCGATCGCCCTTCCCAACAGTTGCGCAGCCTGAATGGCGAA
TGG
[124 nt withheld, positions 2034-2157]
C
[91 nt withheld, positions 2159-2249]
A
[49 nt withheld, positions 2251-2299]
CCTTTGACGTTGGAGTCCACGTTCTTT
[37 nt withheld, positions 2327-2363]
ACCCTATCTCGGTCTATTCTTTTGATTTATAAGGGATTTTGCCGATTTCGGCCTATTGGTTAAAAAATGA
GCTGATTTAACAAAAATTTAACGCGAATTTTAACAAAATATTAACGCTTACAATTTCCTGATGCGGTATT
TTCTCCTTACGCATCTGTGCGGTATTTCACACCGCATATCGACCGGTCGAGGAGAACTTCTAGTATATCT
ACATACCTAATATTATTGCCTTATTAAAAATGGAATCCCAACAATTACATCAAAATCCACATTCTCTTCA
AAATCAATTGTCCTGTACTTCCTTGTTCATGTGTGTTCAAAAACGTTATATTTATAGGATAATTATACTC
TATTTCTCAACAAGTAATTGGTTGTTTGGCCGAGCGGTCTAAGGCGCCTGATTCAAGAAATATCTTGACC
GCAGTTAACTGTGGGAATACTCAGGTATCGTAAGATGCAAGAGTTCGAATCTCTTAGCAACCATTATTTT
TTTCCTCAACATAACGAGAACACACAGGGGCGCTATCGCACAGAATCAAATTCGATGACTGGAAATTTTT
TGTTAATTTCAGAGGTCGCCTGACGCATATACCTTTTTCAACTGAAAAATTGGGAGAAAAAGGAAAGGTG
AGAGCGCCGGAACCGGCTTTTCATATAGAATAGAGAAGCGTTCATGACTAAATGCTTGCATCACAATACT
TGAAGTTGACAATATTATTTAAGGACCTATTGTTTTTTCCAATAGGTGGTTAGCAATCGTCTTACTTTCT
AACTTTTCTTACCTTTTACATTTCAGCAATATATATATATATATTTCAAGGATATACCATTCTAATGTCT
GCCCCTAAGAAGATCGTCGTTTTGCCAGGTGACCACGTTGGTCAAGAAATCACAGCCGAAGCCATTAAGG
TTCTTAAAGCTATTTCTGATGTTCGTTCCAATGTCAAGTTCGATTTCGAAAATCATTTAATTGGTGGTGC
TGCTATCGATGCTACAGGTGTTCCACTTCCAGATGAGGCGCTGGAAGCCTCCAAGAAGGCTGATGCCGTT
TTGTTAGGTGCTGTGGGTGGTCCTAAATGGGGTACCGGTAGTGTTAGACCTGAACAAGGTTTACTAAAAA
TCCGTAAAGAACTTCAATTGTACGCCAACTTAAGACCATGTAACTTTGCATCCGACTCTCTTTTAGACTT
ATCTCCAATCAAGCCACAATTTGCTAAAGGTACTGACTTCGTTGTTGTCAGAGAATTAGTGGGAGGTATT
TACTTTGGTAAGAGAAAGGAAGACGATGGTGATGGTGTCGCTTGGGATAGTGAACAATACACCGTTCCAG
AAGTGCAAAGAATCACAAGAATGGCCGCTTTCATGGCCCTACAACATGAGCCACCATTGCCTATTTGGTC
CTTGGATAAAGCTAATGTTTTGGCCTCTTCAAGATTATGGAGAAAAACTGTGGAGGAAACCATCAAGAAC
GAATTCCCTACATTGAAGGTTCAACATCAATTGATTGATTCTGCCGCCATGATCCTAGTTAAGAACCCAA
CCCACCTAAATGGTATTATAATCACCAGCAACATGTTTGGTGATATCATCTCCGATGAAGCCTCCGTTAT
CCCAGGTTCCTTGGGTTTGTTGCCATCTGCGTCCTTGGCCTCTTTGCCAGACAAGAACACCGCATTTGGT
TTGTACGAACCATGCCACGGTTCTGCTCCAGATTTGCCAAAGAATAAGGTCAACCCTATCGCCACTATCT
TGTCTGCTGCAATGATGTTGAAATTGTCATTGAACTTGCCTGAAGAAGGTAAGGCCATTGAAGATGCAGT
TAAAAAGGTTTTGGATGCAGGTATCAGAACTGGTGATTTAGGTGGTTCCAACAGTACCACCGAAGTCGGT
GATGCTGTCGCCGAAGAAGTTAAGAAAATCCTTGCTTAAAAAGATTCTCTTTTTTTATGATATTTGTACA
TAAACTTTATAAATGAAATTCATAATAGAAACGACACGAAATTACAAAATGGAATATGTTCATAGGGTAG
ACGAAACTATATACGCAATCTACATACATTTATCAAGAAGGAGAAAAAGGAGGATGTAAAGGAATACAGG
TAAGCAAATTGATACTAATGGCTCAACGTGATAAGGAAAAAGAATTGCACTTTAACATTAATATTGACAA
GGAGGAGGGCACCACACAAAAAGTTAGGTGTAACAGAAAATCATGAAACTATGATTCCTAATTTATATAT
TGGAGGATTTTCTCTAAAAAAAAAAAAATACAACAAATAAAAAACACTCAATGACCTGACCATTTGATGG
AGTTTAAGTCAATACCTTCTTGAACCATTTCCCATAATGGTGAAAGTTCCCTCAAGAATTTTACTCTGTC
AGAAACGGCCTTAACGACGTAGTCGATATGGTGCACTCTCAGTACAATCTGCTCTGATGCCGCATAGTTA
AGCCAGCCCCGACACCCGCCAACACCCGCTGACGCGCCCTGACGGGCTTGTCTGCTCCCGGCATCCGCTT
ACAGACAAGCTGTGACCGTCTCCGGGAGCTGCATGTGTCAGAGGTTTTCACCGTCATCACCGAAACGCGC
GAGACGAAAGGGCCTCGTGATACGCCTATTTTTATAGGTTAATGTCATGATAATAATGGTTTCTTAGGAC
GGATCGCTTGCCTGTAACTTACACGCGCCTCGTATCTTTTAATGATGGAATAATTTGGGAATTTACTCTG
TGTTTATTTATTTTTATGTTTTGTATTTGGATTTTAGAAAGTAAATAAAGAAGGTAGAAGAGTTACGGAA
TGAAGAAAAAAAAATAAACAAAGGTTTAAAAAATTTCAACAAAAAGCGTACTTTACATATATATTTATTA
GACAAGAAAAGCAGATTAAATAGATATACATTCGATTAACGATAAGTAAAATGTAAAATCACAGGATTTT
CGTGTGTGGTCTTCTACACAGACAAGATGAAACAATTCGGCATTAATACCTGAGAGCAGGAAGAGCAAGA
TAAAAGGTAGTATTTGTTGGCGATCCCCCTAGAGTCTTTTACATCTTCGGAAAACAAAAACTATTTTTTC
TTTAATTTCTTTTTTTACTTTCTATTTTTAATTTATATATTTATATTAAAAAATTTAAATTATAATTATT
TTTATAGCACGTGATGAAAAGGACCCAGGTGGCACTTTTCGGGGAAATGTGCGCGGAACCCCTATTTGTT
TATTTTTCTAAATACATTCAAATATGTATCCGCTCATGAGACAATAACCCTGATAAATGCTTCAATAATA
TTGAAAAAGGAAGAGTATGAGTATTCAACATTTCCGTGTCGCCCTTATTCCCTTTTTTGCGGCATTTTGC
CTTCCTGTTTTTGCTCACCCAGAAACGCTGGTGAAAGTAAAAGATGCTGAAGATCAGTTGGGTGCACGAG
TGGGTTACATCGAACTGGATCTCAACAGCGGTAAGATCCTTGAGAGTTTTCGCCCCGAAGAACGTTTTCC
AATGATGAGCACTTTTAAAGTTCTGCTATGTGGCGCGGTATTATCCCGTATTGACGCCGGGCAAGAGCAA
CTCGGTCGCCGCATACACTATTCTCAGAATGACTTGGTTGAGTACTCACCAGTCACAGAAAAGCATCTTA
CGGATGGCATGACAGTAAGAGAATTATGCAGTGCTGCCATAACCATGAGTGATAACACTGCGGCCAACTT
ACTTCTGACAACGATCGGAGGACCGAAGGAGCTAACCGCTTTTTTGCACAACATGGGGGATCATGTAACT
CGCCTTGATCGTTGGGAACCGGAGCTGAATGAAGCCATACCAAACGACGAGCGTGACACCACGATGCCTG
TAGCAATGGCAACAACGTTGCGCAAACTATTAACTGGCGAACTACTTACTCTAGCTTCCCGGCAACAATT
AATAGACTGGATGGAGGCGGATAAAGTTGCAGGACCACTTCTGCGCTCGGCCCTTCCGGCTGGCTGGTTT
ATTGCTGATAAATCTGGAGCCGGTGAGCGTGGGTCTCGCGGTATCATTGCAGCACTGGGGCCAGATGGTA
AGCCCTCCCGTATCGTAGTTATCTACACGACGGGGAGTCAGGCAACTATGGATGAACGAAATAGACAGAT
CGCTGAGATAGGTGCCTCACTGATTAAGCATTGGTAACTGTCAGACCAAGTTTACTCATATATACTTTAG
ATTGATTTAAAACTTCATTTTTAATTTAAAAGGATCTAGGTGAAGATCCTTTTTGATAATCTCATGACCA
AAATCCCTTAACGTGAGTTTTCGTTCCACTGAGCGTCAGACCCCGTAGAAAAGATCAAAGGATCTTCTTG
AGATCCTTTTTTTCTGCGCGTAATCTGCTGCTTGCAAACAAAAAAACCACCGCTACCAGCGGTGGTTTGT
TTGCCGGATCAAGAGCTACCAACTCTTTTTCCGAAGGTAACTGGCTTCAGCAGAGCGCAGATACCAAATA
CTGTTCTTCTAGTGTAGCCGTAGTTAGGCCACCACTTCAAGAACTCTGTAGCACCGCCTACATACCTCGC
TCTGCTAATCCTGTTACCAGTGGCTGCTGCCAGTGGCGATAAGTCGTGTCTTACCGGGTTGGACTCAAGA
CGATAGTTACCGGATAAGGCGCAGCGGTCGGGCTGAACGGGGGGTTCGTGCACACAGCCCAGCTTGGAGC
GAACGACCTACACCGAACTGAGATACCTACAGCGTGAGCTATGAGAAAGCGCCACGCTTCCCGAAGGGAG
AAAGGCGGACAGGTATCCGGTAAGCGGCAGGGTCGGAACAGGAGAGCGCACGAGGGAGCTTCCAGGGGGA
AACGCCTGGTATCTTTATAGTCCTGTCGGGTTTCGCCACCTCTGACTTGAGCGTCGATTTTTGTGATGCT
CGTCAGGGGGGCGGAGCCTATGGAAAAACGCCAGCAACGCGGCCTTTTTACGGTTCCTGGCCTTTTGCTG
GCCTTTTGCTCACATGTTCTTTCCTGCGTTATCCCCTGATTCTGTGGATAACCGTATTACCGCCTTTGAG
TGAGCTGATACCGCTCGCCGCAGCCGAACGACCGAGCGCAGCGAGTCAGTGAGCGAGGAAGCGGAAGAGC
GCCCAATACGCAAACCGCCTCTCCCCGCGCGTTGGCCGATTCATTAATGCAG
